>Addgene plasmid #160921 | pAGM9121_pFMD | addgene full sequence | sequence record 316797 | Addgene NGS Result
GTGCCGAGGCACGAACCCAGTGGACATAAGCCTGTTCGGTTCGTAAGCTGTAATGCAAGTAGCGTATGCG
CTCACGCAACTGGTCCAGAACCTTGACCGAACGCAGCGGTGGTAACGGCGCAGTGGCGGTTTTCATGGCT
TGTTATGACTGTTTTTTTGGGGTACAGTCTATGCCTCGGGCATCCAAGCAGCAAGCGCGTTACGCCGTGG
GTCGATGTTTGATGTTATGGAGCAGCAACGATGTTACGCAGCAGGGCAGTCGCCCTAAAACAAAGTTAAA
CATCATGGGGGAAGCGGTGATCGCCGAAGTATCGACTCAACTATCAGAGGTAGTTGGCGTCATCGAGCGC
CATCTCGAACCGACGTTGCTGGCCGTACATTTGTACGGCTCCGCAGTGGATGGCGGCCTGAAGCCACACA
GCGATATTGATTTGCTGGTTACGGTGACCGTAAGGCTTGATGAAACAACGCGGCGAGCTTTGATCAACGA
CCTTTTGGAAACTTCGGCTTCCCCTGGAGAGAGCGAGATTCTCCGCGCTGTAGAAGTCACCATTGTTGTG
CACGACGACATCATTCCGTGGCGTTATCCAGCTAAGCGCGAACTGCAATTTGGAGAATGGCAGCGCAATG
ACATTCTTGCAGGTATCTTCGAGCCAGCCACGATCGACATTGATCTGGCTATCTTGCTGACAAAAGCAAG
AGAACATAGCGTTGCCTTGGTAGGTCCAGCGGCGGAGGAACTCTTTGATCCGGTTCCTGAACAGGATCTA
TTTGAGGCGCTAAATGAAACCTTAACGCTATGGAACTCGCCGCCCGACTGGGCTGGCGATGAGCGAAATG
TAGTGCTTACGTTGTCCCGCATTTGGTACAGCGCAGTAACCGGCAAAATCGCGCCGAAGGATGTCGCTGC
CGACTGGGCAATGGAGCGCCTGCCGGCCCAGTATCAGCCCGTCATACTTGAAGCTAGACAGGCTTATCTT
GGACAAGAAGAAGATCGCTTGGCCTCGCGCGCAGATCAGTTGGAAGAATTTGTCCATTACGTGAAAGGCG
AGATCACCAAGGTAGTCGGCAAATAATGTCTAGCTAGAAATTCGTTCAAGCCGACGCCGCTTCGCGGCGC
GGCTTAACTCAAGCGTTAGATGCACTAAGCACATAATTGCTCACAGCCAAACTATCAGGTCAAGTCTGCT
TTTATTATTTTTAAGCGTGCATAATAAGCCCTACACAAATTGGGAGATATATCATGCTGTCAGACCAAGT
TTACTCATATATACTTTAGATTGATTTAAAACTTCATTTTTAATTTAAAAGGATCTAGGTGAAGATCCTT
TTTGATAATCTCATGACCAAAATCCCTTAACGTGAGTTTTCGTTCCACTGAGCGTCAGACCCCGTAGAAA
AGATCAAAGGATCTTCTTGAGATCCTTTTTTTCTGCGCGTAATCTGCTGCTTGCAAACAAAAAAACCACC
GCTACCAGCGGTGGTTTGTTTGCCGGATCAAGAGCTACCAACTCTTTTTCCGAAGGTAACTGGCTTCAGC
AGAGCGCAGATACCAAATACTGTTCTTCTAGTGTAGCCGTAGTTAGGCCACCACTTCAAGAACTCTGTAG
CACCGCCTACATACCTCGCTCTGCTAATCCTGTTACCAGTGGCTGCTGCCAGTGGCGATAAGTCGTGTCT
TACCGGGTTGGACTCAAGACGATAGTTACCGGATAAGGCGCAGCGGTCGGGCTGAACGGGGGGTTCGTGC
ACACAGCCCAGCTTGGAGCGAACGACCTACACCGAACTGAGATACCTACAGCGTGAGCTATGAGAAAGCG
CCACGCTTCCCGAAGGGAGAAAGGCGGACAGGTATCCGGTAAGCGGCAGGGTCGGAACAGGAGAGCGCAC
GAGGGAGCTTCCAGGGGGAAACGCCTGGTATCTTTATAGTCCTGTCGGGTTTCGCCACCTCTGACTTGAG
CGTCGATTTTTGTGATGCTCGTCAGGGGGGCGGAGCCTATGGAAAAACGCCAGCAACGCGGCCTTTTTAC
GGTTCCTGCACTCTGTGGTCTCAAACGAATGTATCTAAACGCAAACTCCGAGCTGGAAAAATGTTACCGG
CGATGCGCGGACAATTTAGAGGCGGCGAATCAAGAAACACCTGCTGGGCGAGCAGTCTGGAGCACAGTCA
TCGATGGGCCCGAGATCCCACCGCGTTCCTGGGTACCGGGACGTGAGGCAGCGCGACATCCATCAAATAT
ACCAGGCGCCAACCGAGTCTCTCGGAAAACAGCTTCTGGATATCTTCCGCTGGCGGCGCAACGACGAATA
ATAGTCCCTGGAGGTGACGGAATATATATGTGTGGAGGGTAAATCTGACAGGGTGTAGCAAAGGTAATAT
TTTCCTAAAACATGCAATCGGCTGCCCCGCGACGGGAAAAAGAATGACTTTGGCACTCTTCACCAGAGTG
GGGTGTCCCGCTCGTGTGTGCAAATAGGCTCCCACTGGTCACCCCGGATTTTGCAGAAAAATAGCAAGTT
CCGGGGTGTCTCACTGGTGTCCGCCAATAAGAGGAGCCGGCAGGCACGGAGTCTACATCAAGCTGTCTCC
GATACACTCGACTACCATCCGGGTCTGTCAGAGGGGGGAATGGCACTATAAATACCGCCTCCTTGCGCTC
TCTGCCTTCATCAATCAAATCATCATACAAAATGCGAGACCACGAA
Features (pLannotate 1.2.2; 4 found; start..end, strand, type, name):
     23..46      +  promoter       Pc promoter (fragment): intI1 (promoter lies within the coding sequence); class 1 integron promoter
    222..278     +  CDS            GmR (fragment): gentamycin acetyltransferase; aacC1; confers resistance to gentamycin
    289..1076    +  CDS            SmR (fragment): aminoglycoside adenylyltransferase (Murphy, 1985); aadA; confers resistance to spectinomycin and streptomycin
   1417..2005    +  rep_origin     ori: high-copy-number ColE1/pMB1/pBR322/pUC origin of replication
