[The description below was written by a language model from this plasmid's Addgene catalogue record and pLannotate feature annotations shown in this document.]
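Description:
pAGM9121_pFMD is a small (about 2.7 kb) synthetic-biology part plasmid built on the pAGM9121 backbone, serving as a storage vector for a single promoter module rather than as an expression construct. It is maintained in E. coli at high copy through a ColE1/pUC-type origin of replication and selected with spectinomycin. The resistance comes from an aadA aminoglycoside adenylyltransferase gene (SmR), which the annotation places downstream of a fragment of the class 1 integron Pc promoter and a short remnant of a gentamicin acetyltransferase gene. These are vestiges of the integron-derived resistance cassette, and the gentamicin fragment is not expected to be a functional marker.

The payload is the promoter catalogued as the formate dehydrogenase (FMD) promoter from Hansenula polymorpha. It has been "domesticated" by removing internal BsaI and BbsI recognition sites, which makes the part compatible with Type IIS (Golden Gate/modular cloning style) assembly, where those enzymes release and join standard modules in a defined order. The automated feature table does not annotate the promoter itself. It covers only the backbone elements, so the insert presumably lies in the unannotated region of the sequence. The exact cloning sites and flanking overhangs are not stated in the record.

According to the record, this module is one of the interchangeable promoter parts in an episomal Pichia pastoris promoter-shuffling system, in which promoters and signal peptides are combined to improve heterologous production of secreted enzymes such as fungal peroxygenases. The plasmid carries no annotated yeast replication or selection elements, so these would presumably be supplied by the acceptor vector into which the promoter is assembled.
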