Addgene plasmid #160921: pAGM9121_pFMD
Purpose: Formate dehydrogenase (FMD) promoter module for episomal P. pastoris promoter shuffling
Depositing lab: Sylvestre Marillonnet. Depositing organization: Leibniz Institute of Plant Biochemistry (IPB). Publication: Improving the Heterologous Production of Fungal Peroxygenases through an Episomal Pichia pastoris Promoter and Signal Peptide Shuffling System. Pullmann P, Weissenborn MJ. ACS Synth Biol. 2021 Jun 2. doi: 10.1021/acssynbio.0c00641. PubMed 34075757.
Backbone
  Vector backbone: pAGM9121
  Vector type: Synthetic Biology
Growth in bacteria
  Bacterial resistance: Spectinomycin, 50 μg/mL
  Growth temperature: 37°C
  Growth strain: DH5alpha
  Copy number: High Copy
Gene/Insert
  Gene/Insert name: Formate dehydrogenase promoter (alt name: FMD)
  Species: Hansenula polymorpha
  Mutation: BsaI and BbsI domesticated
  Cloning method: Restriction Enzyme; 5′ cloning site Unknown (unknown if destroyed)
Terms and licenses: Academic/Nonprofit Terms; Industry Terms: Not Available to Industry
Depositor comments: Please visit https://www.biorxiv.org/content/10.1101/2020.12.23.424034v1 for bioRxiv preprint.
How to cite: pAGM9121_pFMD was a gift from Sylvestre Marillonnet (Addgene plasmid # 160921 ; http://n2t.net/addgene:160921 ; RRID:Addgene_160921)
